Addgene plasmid #208048: Lenti-EFS-BirAopt-GSQ-RBXN-P2A-BLAST
Purpose: Enables constitutive expression of BirAopt alone; RBXN represents a EcoR1-BsiW1-Xba1-Not1 polylinker; to perform bioE3; selection with blasticidin
Depositing lab: Rosa Barrio & James Sutherland. Depositing organization: CIC bioGUNE. Publication: BioE3 identifies specific substrates of ubiquitin E3 ligases. Barroso-Gomila O, Merino-Cacho L, Muratore V, Perez C, Taibi V, Maspero E, Azkargorta M, Iloro I, Trulsson F, Vertegaal ACO, Mayor U, Elortza F, Polo S, Barrio R, Sutherland JD. Nat Commun. 2023 Nov 23;14(1):7656. doi: 10.1038/s41467-023-43326-8. PubMed 37996419.
Backbone
  Vector backbone: Derived from Addgene ID# 52962 (Zhang Lab).
  Vector type: Lentiviral
  Selectable markers: Blasticidin
Growth in bacteria
  Bacterial resistance: Ampicillin, 100 μg/mL
  Growth temperature: 37°C
  Growth strain: NEB Stable
  Copy number: High Copy
Gene/Insert
  Gene/Insert name: BirAopt
  Species: Synthetic
  Mutation: BirAopt is human-codon-optimized BirA (PMID 15707685)
  Promoter: EFS
  Cloning method: Gibson Cloning
Resource information
  A portion of this plasmid was derived from a plasmid made by: Human codon-optimized BirA was a gift from Oryzko Lab (PMID 15707685). Lenti-EFS/P2A-blast backbone derived from Addgene ID# 52962 (Zhang Lab).
Terms and licenses: Academic/Nonprofit Terms; Industry Terms: Not Available to Industry
Depositor comments: Expresses optimized BirA only (with short C-terminal fusion derived from GSQ linker, RBXN polylinker, and P2A remnant). For performing BioE3 experiments; can be used for transient expression or packaged into lentiviral particles for stable cell line selection.
How to cite: Lenti-EFS-BirAopt-GSQ-RBXN-P2A-BLAST was a gift from Rosa Barrio & James Sutherland (Addgene plasmid # 208048 ; http://n2t.net/addgene:208048 ; RRID:Addgene_208048)
