[The description below was written by a language model from this plasmid's Addgene catalogue record and pLannotate feature annotations shown in this document.]
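Description:
Lenti-EFS-BirAopt-GSQ-RBXN-P2A-BLAST is a 9.7 kb HIV-1-based lentiviral transfer plasmid, built on an existing EFS/P2A-blasticidin lentiviral backbone, for constitutive expression of the biotin ligase BirA in mammalian cells. It is propagated in E. coli through a high-copy ColE1/pUC-type origin with ampicillin resistance. The backbone also carries an f1 origin and an SV40 origin/EM7-driven bleomycin (Zeocin) resistance cassette outside the viral region. A CMV enhancer/promoter fused to a truncated 5' LTR drives genomic RNA production in packaging cells. The transfer region contains the Ψ packaging signal with a gag fragment, the RRE for Rev-dependent export, the cPPT/CTS, a WPRE to boost transcript expression, and a truncated downstream LTR followed by a bGH polyadenylation signal.

The payload is a single transcription unit under the EFS (EF-1α core) promoter. It encodes BirAopt, a human-codon-optimized synthetic version of E. coli BirA, followed in frame by a GSQ linker, the RBXN polylinker (EcoRI-BsiWI-XbaI-NotI), a P2A self-cleaving peptide and the blasticidin S deaminase gene. Because the polylinker is empty, this version produces BirA alone, carrying only a short C-terminal extension from the linker, polylinker and P2A remnant. The blasticidin marker is released as a separate protein from the same mRNA, which links selection to BirA expression.

The construct is intended for BioE3 experiments, a biotinylation-based approach to identifying specific substrates of ubiquitin E3 ligases. The record describes it only as expressing BirAopt alone and does not spell out its role further. It can be transfected for transient expression or packaged into lentiviral particles to derive stable, blasticidin-selected cell lines.
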