Features (pLannotate 1.2.2; 34 found; start..end, strand, type, name):
     31..83      -  misc_feature   bom (fragment): basis of mobility region from pBR322
    238..617     +  enhancer       CMV enhancer: human cytomegalovirus immediate early enhancer
    618..817     +  promoter       CMV promoter: human cytomegalovirus (CMV) immediate early promoter
    835..1015    +  LTR            5' LTR (truncated): truncated 5' long terminal repeat (LTR) from HIV-1
   1062..1187    +  misc_feature   HIV-1 Ψ: packaging signal of human immunodeficiency virus type 1
   1171..1509    +  CDS            HIV-1 gag (fragment): gag protein from human immunodeficiency virus 1; gag
   1684..1917    +  misc_feature   RRE: The Rev response element (RRE) of HIV-1 allows for Rev-dependent mRNA export from the nucleus to the cytoplasm.
   2294..2394    +  CDS            Rev (fragment): human immunodeficiency virus 1 (HIV-1) Rev protein; rev; enhances nuclear export of unspliced and incompletely spliced viral mRNAs
   2444..2561    +  misc_feature   cPPT/CTS: central polypurine tract and central termination sequence of HIV-1
   2610..2628    +  CDS            small t antigen (fragment): SV40 (simian virus 40) small t antigen
   2654..2865    +  promoter       EF-1α core promoter: core promoter for human elongation factor EF-1α
   2878..3840    +  CDS            BirA: E. coli biotin protein ligase
   3991..4389    +  CDS            BSD: blasticidin S deaminase; Aspergillus terreus BSD; confers resistance to blasticidin
   4394..4414    +  misc_feature   MCS (fragment): pBluescript multiple cloning site
   4417..5005    +  misc_feature   WPRE: woodchuck hepatitis virus posttranscriptional regulatory element
   4942..5523    +  CDS            nef (fragment): NEF_HV1H2 - Experimental evidence at protein level: Swiss-Prot protein existence level 1. Extracellular Nef protein targets CD4(+) T-lymphocytes for apoptosis by interacting with CXCR4 surface receptors. From Human immunodeficiency virus type 1 group M subtype B (isolate HXB2) (HIV-1).
   5530..5710    +  LTR            5' LTR (truncated): truncated 5' long terminal repeat (LTR) from HIV-1
   5742..5966    +  polyA_signal   bGH poly(A) signal: bovine growth hormone polyadenylation signal
   5970..5991    +  promoter       SV40 promoter (fragment): SV40 enhancer and early promoter
   6012..6440    +  rep_origin     f1 ori (sequence partly withheld): f1 bacteriophage origin of replication; arrow indicates direction of (+) strand synthesis
   6467..6538    +  promoter       SV40 promoter (fragment): SV40 enhancer and early promoter
   6539..6610    +  promoter       SV40 promoter (fragment): SV40 enhancer and early promoter
   6614..6748    +  rep_origin     SV40 ori: SV40 origin of replication
   6810..6857    +  promoter       EM7 promoter: synthetic bacterial promoter&nbsp
   6876..7250    +  CDS            BleoR: antibiotic-binding protein; Sh ble from Streptoalloteichus hindustanus; confers resistance to bleomycin, phleomycin, and Zeocin™
   7260..7385    +  CDS            ble (fragment): BLE_KLEPN - Experimental evidence at protein level: Swiss-Prot protein existence level 1. Binding protein with a strong affinity to the bleomycin family of antibiotics. Binds to CL990; an antimitotic-antibiotic compound. From Klebsiella pneumoniae.
   7380..7501    +  polyA_signal   SV40 poly(A) signal: SV40 polyadenylation signal
   7574..7590    -  protein_bind   lac operator: The lac repressor binds to the lac operator to inhibit transcription in E. coli. This inhibition can be relieved by adding lactose or isopropyl-β-D-thiogalactopyranoside (IPTG). lac repressor encoded by lacI
   7598..7628    -  promoter       lac promoter: promoter for the E. coli lac operon
   7643..7664    -  protein_bind   CAP binding site: CAP binding activates transcription in the presence of cAMP. E. coli catabolite activator protein
   7677..7769    -  CDS            lacI (fragment): lac repressor; lacI; The lac repressor binds to the lac operator to inhibit transcription in E. coli. This inhibition can be relieved by adding lactose or isopropyl-β-D-thiogalactopyranoside (IPTG).
   7952..8540    -  rep_origin     ori: high-copy-number ColE1/pMB1/pBR322/pUC origin of replication
   8711..9571    -  CDS            AmpR: β-lactamase; bla; confers resistance to ampicillin, carbenicillin, and related antibiotics
   9572..9676    -  promoter       AmpR promoter: bla
>Addgene plasmid #208048 | Lenti-EFS-BirAopt-GSQ-RBXN-P2A-BLAST | addgene full sequence | sequence record 410202 | Addgene NGS Result
GTCGACGGATCGGGAGATCTCCCGATCCCCTATGGTGCACTCTCAGTACAATCTGCTCTGATGCCGCATA
GTTAAGCCAGTATCTGCTCCCTGCTTGTGTGTTGGAGGTCGCTGAGTAGTGCGCGAGCAAAATTTAAGCT
ACAACAAGGCAAGGCTTGACCGACAATTGCATGAAGAATCTGCTTAGGGTTAGGCGTTTTGCGCTGCTTC
GCGATGTACGGGCCAGATATACGCGTTGACATTGATTATTGACTAGTTATTAATAGTAATCAATTACGGG
GTCATTAGTTCATAGCCCATATATGGAGTTCCGCGTTACATAACTTACGGTAAATGGCCCGCCTGGCTGA
CCGCCCAACGACCCCCGCCCATTGACGTCAATAATGACGTATGTTCCCATAGTAACGCCAATAGGGACTT
TCCATTGACGTCAATGGGTGGAGTATTTACGGTAAACTGCCCACTTGGCAGTACATCAAGTGTATCATAT
GCCAAGTACGCCCCCTATTGACGTCAATGACGGTAAATGGCCCGCCTGGCATTATGCCCAGTACATGACC
TTATGGGACTTTCCTACTTGGCAGTACATCTACGTATTAGTCATCGCTATTACCATGGTGATGCGGTTTT
GGCAGTACATCAATGGGCGTGGATAGCGGTTTGACTCACGGGGATTTCCAAGTCTCCACCCCATTGACGT
CAATGGGAGTTTGTTTTGGCACCAAAATCAACGGGACTTTCCAAAATGTCGTAACAACTCCGCCCCATTG
ACGCAAATGGGCGGTAGGCGTGTACGGTGGGAGGTCTATATAAGCAGCGCGTTTTGCCTGTACTGGGTCT
CTCTGGTTAGACCAGATCTGAGCCTGGGAGCTCTCTGGCTAACTAGGGAACCCACTGCTTAAGCCTCAAT
AAAGCTTGCCTTGAGTGCTTCAAGTAGTGTGTGCCCGTCTGTTGTGTGACTCTGGTAACTAGAGATCCCT
CAGACCCTTTTAGTCAGTGTGGAAAATCTCTAGCAGTGGCGCCCGAACAGGGACTTGAAAGCGAAAGGGA
AACCAGAGGAGCTCTCTCGACGCAGGACTCGGCTTGCTGAAGCGCGCACGGCAAGAGGCGAGGGGCGGCG
ACTGGTGAGTACGCCAAAAATTTTGACTAGCGGAGGCTAGAAGGAGAGAGATGGGTGCGAGAGCGTCAGT
ATTAAGCGGGGGAGAATTAGATCGCGATGGGAAAAAATTCGGTTAAGGCCAGGGGGAAAGAAAAAATATA
AATTAAAACATATAGTATGGGCAAGCAGGGAGCTAGAACGATTCGCAGTTAATCCTGGCCTGTTAGAAAC
ATCAGAAGGCTGTAGACAAATACTGGGACAGCTACAACCATCCCTTCAGACAGGATCAGAAGAACTTAGA
TCATTATATAATACAGTAGCAACCCTCTATTGTGTGCATCAAAGGATAGAGATAAAAGACACCAAGGAAG
CTTTAGACAAGATAGAGGAAGAGCAAAACAAAAGTAAGACCACCGCACAGCAAGCGGCCGGCCGCTGATC
TTCAGACCTGGAGGAGGAGATATGAGGGACAATTGGAGAAGTGAATTATATAAATATAAAGTAGTAAAAA
TTGAACCATTAGGAGTAGCACCCACCAAGGCAAAGAGAAGAGTGGTGCAGAGAGAAAAAAGAGCAGTGGG
AATAGGAGCTTTGTTCCTTGGGTTCTTGGGAGCAGCAGGAAGCACTATGGGCGCAGCGTCAATGACGCTG
ACGGTACAGGCCAGACAATTATTGTCTGGTATAGTGCAGCAGCAGAACAATTTGCTGAGGGCTATTGAGG
CGCAACAGCATCTGTTGCAACTCACAGTCTGGGGCATCAAGCAGCTCCAGGCAAGAATCCTGGCTGTGGA
AAGATACCTAAAGGATCAACAGCTCCTGGGGATTTGGGGTTGCTCTGGAAAACTCATTTGCACCACTGCT
GTGCCTTGGAATGCTAGTTGGAGTAATAAATCTCTGGAACAGATTTGGAATCACACGACCTGGATGGAGT
GGGACAGAGAAATTAACAATTACACAAGCTTAATACACTCCTTAATTGAAGAATCGCAAAACCAGCAAGA
AAAGAATGAACAAGAATTATTGGAATTAGATAAATGGGCAAGTTTGTGGAATTGGTTTAACATAACAAAT
TGGCTGTGGTATATAAAATTATTCATAATGATAGTAGGAGGCTTGGTAGGTTTAAGAATAGTTTTTGCTG
TACTTTCTATAGTGAATAGAGTTAGGCAGGGATATTCACCATTATCGTTTCAGACCCACCTCCCAACCCC
GAGGGGACCCGACAGGCCCGAAGGAATAGAAGAAGAAGGTGGAGAGAGAGACAGAGACAGATCCATTCGA
TTAGTGAACGGATCGGCACTGCGTGCGCCAATTCTGCAGACAAATGGCAGTATTCATCCACAATTTTAAA
AGAAAAGGGGGGATTGGGGGGTACAGTGCAGGGGAAAGAATAGTAGACATAATAGCAACAGACATACAAA
CTAAAGAATTACAAAAACAAATTACAAAAATTCAAAATTTTCGGGTTTATTACAGGGACAGCAGAGATCC
AGTTTGGTTAATTAGCTAGCTAGGTCTTGAAAGGAGTGGGAATTGGCTCCGGTGCCCGTCAGTGGGCAGA
GCGCACATCGCCCACAGTCCCCGAGAAGTTGGGGGGAGGGGTCGGCAATTGATCCGGTGCCTAGAGAAGG
TGGCGCGGGGTAAACTGGGAAAGTGATGTCGTGTACTGGCTCCGCCTTTTTCCCGAGGGTGGGGGAGAAC
CGTATATAAGTGCAGTAGTCGCCGTGAACGTTCTTTTTCGCAACGGGTTTGCCGCCAGAACACAGGACCG
GTCCACCATGAAGGACAACACCGTGCCCCTGAAGCTGATCGCCCTGCTGGCCAACGGCGAGTTCCACTCT
GGCGAGCAGCTGGGAGAGACCCTGGGAATGAGCAGAGCCGCCATCAACAAGCACATCCAGACACTGAGAG
ACTGGGGAGTGGACGTGTTCACCGTGCCTGGCAAGGGCTACAGCCTGCCTGAGCCTATCCAGCTGCTGAA
CGCCAAGCAGATCCTGGGACAGCTGGATGGCGGAAGCGTGGCCGTGCTGCCTGTGATCGACTCCACCAAT
CAGTACCTGCTGGACAGAATCGGAGAGCTGAAGTCCGGCGACGCCTGCATCGCCGAGTACCAGCAGGCTG
GCAGAGGACGCAGAGGACGGAAGTGGTTCAGCCCATTCGGAGCCAACCTGTACCTGTCCATGTTCTGGAG
ACTGGAGCAGGGACCTGCTGCTGCCATCGGACTGAGTCTGGTGATCGGAATCGTGATGGCCGAGGTGCTG
AGAAAGCTGGGAGCCGACAAGGTGAGAGTGAAGTGGCCTAATGACCTGTACCTCCAGGACCGCAAGCTGG
CTGGCATCCTGGTGGAGCTGACAGGCAAGACAGGCGATGCCGCTCAGATCGTGATCGGAGCCGGAATCAA
CATGGCCATGAGAAGAGTGGAGGAGAGCGTGGTGAACCAGGGCTGGATCACCCTGCAGGAGGCTGGCATC
AACCTGGACCGGAACACCCTGGCCGCCATGCTGATCAGAGAGCTGAGAGCCGCTCTGGAGCTGTTCGAGC
AGGAGGGACTGGCTCCTTACCTGAGCAGATGGGAGAAGCTGGACAACTTCATCAACAGACCTGTGAAGCT
GATCATCGGCGACAAGGAAATCTTCGGCATCTCCAGAGGAATCGACAAGCAGGGAGCTCTGCTGCTGGAG
CAGGACGGAATCATCAAGCCCTGGATGGGCGGAGAAATCTCCCTGAGAAGCGCAGAGAAGGGGCGCGCCG
GCGGGGGATCTTCCGGAGGCGGGCAAATTTCTTACGCAAGTAGAGGGGAATTCCGTACGTCTAGAGGCGG
CCGCGGATCCGGCGCAACAAACTTCTCTCTGCTGAAACAAGCCGGAGATGTCGAAGAGAATCCTGGACCG
ATGGCCAAGCCTTTGTCTCAAGAAGAATCCACCCTCATTGAAAGAGCAACGGCTACAATCAACAGCATCC
CCATCTCTGAAGACTACAGCGTCGCCAGCGCAGCTCTCTCTAGCGACGGCCGCATCTTCACTGGTGTCAA
TGTATATCATTTTACTGGGGGACCTTGTGCAGAACTCGTGGTGCTGGGCACTGCTGCTGCTGCGGCAGCT
GGCAACCTGACTTGTATCGTCGCGATCGGAAATGAGAACAGGGGCATCTTGAGCCCCTGCGGACGGTGCC
GACAGGTGCTTCTCGATCTGCATCCTGGGATCAAAGCCATAGTGAAGGACAGTGATGGACAGCCGACGGC
AGTTGGGATTCGTGAATTGCTGCCCTCTGGTTATGTGTGGGAGGGCTAAGAATAATTCGATATCAAGCTT
ATCGGTAATCAACCTCTGGATTACAAAATTTGTGAAAGATTGACTGGTATTCTTAACTATGTTGCTCCTT
TTACGCTATGTGGATACGCTGCTTTAATGCCTTTGTATCATGCTATTGCTTCCCGTATGGCTTTCATTTT
CTCCTCCTTGTATAAATCCTGGTTGCTGTCTCTTTATGAGGAGTTGTGGCCCGTTGTCAGGCAACGTGGC
GTGGTGTGCACTGTGTTTGCTGACGCAACCCCCACTGGTTGGGGCATTGCCACCACCTGTCAGCTCCTTT
CCGGGACTTTCGCTTTCCCCCTCCCTATTGCCACGGCGGAACTCATCGCCGCCTGCCTTGCCCGCTGCTG
GACAGGGGCTCGGCTGTTGGGCACTGACAATTCCGTGGTGTTGTCGGGGAAATCATCGTCCTTTCCTTGG
CTGCTCGCCTGTGTTGCCACCTGGATTCTGCGCGGGACGTCCTTCTGCTACGTCCCTTCGGCCCTCAATC
CAGCGGACCTTCCTTCCCGCGGCCTGCTGCCGGCTCTGCGGCCTCTTCCGCGTCTTCGCCTTCGCCCTCA
GACGAGTCGGATCTCCCTTTGGGCCGCCTCCCCGCATCGATACCGTCGACCTCGAGACCTAGAAAAACAT
GGAGCAATCACAAGTAGCAATACAGCAGCTACCAATGCTGATTGTGCCTGGCTAGAAGCACAAGAGGAGG
AGGAGGTGGGTTTTCCAGTCACACCTCAGGTACCTTTAAGACCAATGACTTACAAGGCAGCTGTAGATCT
TAGCCACTTTTTAAAAGAAAAGGGGGGACTGGAAGGGCTAATTCACTCCCAACGAAGACAAGATATCCTT
GATCTGTGGATCTACCACACACAAGGCTACTTCCCTGATTGGCAGAACTACACACCAGGGCCAGGGATCA
GATATCCACTGACCTTTGGATGGTGCTACAAGCTAGTACCAGTTGAGCAAGAGAAGGTAGAAGAAGCCAA
TGAAGGAGAGAACACCCGCTTGTTACACCCTGTGAGCCTGCATGGGATGGATGACCCGGAGAGAGAAGTA
TTAGAGTGGAGGTTTGACAGCCGCCTAGCATTTCATCACATGGCCCGAGAGCTGCATCCGGACTGTACTG
GGTCTCTCTGGTTAGACCAGATCTGAGCCTGGGAGCTCTCTGGCTAACTAGGGAACCCACTGCTTAAGCC
TCAATAAAGCTTGCCTTGAGTGCTTCAAGTAGTGTGTGCCCGTCTGTTGTGTGACTCTGGTAACTAGAGA
TCCCTCAGACCCTTTTAGTCAGTGTGGAAAATCTCTAGCAGGGCCCGTTTAAACCCGCTGATCAGCCTCG
ACTGTGCCTTCTAGTTGCCAGCCATCTGTTGTTTGCCCCTCCCCCGTGCCTTCCTTGACCCTGGAAGGTG
CCACTCCCACTGTCCTTTCCTAATAAAATGAGGAAATTGCATCGCATTGTCTGAGTAGGTGTCATTCTAT
TCTGGGGGGTGGGGTGGGGCAGGACAGCAAGGGGGAGGATTGGGAAGACAATAGCAGGCATGCTGGGGAT
GCGGTGGGCTCTATGGCTTCTGAGGCGGAAAGAACCAGCTGGGGCTCTAGGGGGTATCCCC
[124 nt withheld, positions 6012-6135]
C
[91 nt withheld, positions 6137-6227]
A
[49 nt withheld, positions 6229-6277]
CCTTTGACGTTGGAGTCCACGTTCTTT
[37 nt withheld, positions 6305-6341]
ACCCTATCTCGGTCTATTCTTTTGATTTATAAGGGATTTTGCCGATTTCGGCCTATTGGTTAAAAAATGA
GCTGATTTAACAAAAATTTAACGCGAATTAATTCTGTGGAATGTGTGTCAGTTAGGGTGTGGAAAGTCCC
CAGGCTCCCCAGCAGGCAGAAGTATGCAAAGCATGCATCTCAATTAGTCAGCAACCAGGTGTGGAAAGTC
CCCAGGCTCCCCAGCAGGCAGAAGTATGCAAAGCATGCATCTCAATTAGTCAGCAACCATAGTCCCGCCC
CTAACTCCGCCCAGTTCCGCCCATTCTCCGCCCCATGGCTGACTAATTTTTTTTATTTATGCAGAGGCCG
AGGCCGCCTCTGCCTCTGAGCTATTCCAGAAGTAGTGAGGAGGCTTTTTTGGAGGCCTAGGCTTTTGCAA
AAAGCTCCCGGGAGCTTGTATATCCATTTTCGGATCTGATCAGCACGTGTTGACAATTAATCATCGGCAT
AGTATATCGGCATAGTATAATACGACAAGGTGAGGAACTAAACCATGGCCAAGTTGACCAGTGCCGTTCC
GGTGCTCACCGCGCGCGACGTCGCCGGAGCGGTCGAGTTCTGGACCGACCGGCTCGGGTTCTCCCGGGAC
TTCGTGGAGGACGACTTCGCCGGTGTGGTCCGGGACGACGTGACCCTGTTCATCAGCGCGGTCCAGGACC
AGGTGGTGCCGGACAACACCCTGGCCTGGGTGTGGGTGCGCGGCCTGGACGAGCTGTACGCCGAGTGGTC
GGAGGTCGTGTCCACGAACTTCCGGGACGCCTCCGGGCCGGCCATGACCGAGATCGGCGAGCAGCCGTGG
GGGCGGGAGTTCGCCCTGCGCGACCCGGCCGGCAACTGCGTGCACTTCGTGGCCGAGGAGCAGGACTGAC
ACGTGCTACGAGATTTCGATTCCACCGCCGCCTTCTATGAAAGGTTGGGCTTCGGAATCGTTTTCCGGGA
CGCCGGCTGGATGATCCTCCAGCGCGGGGATCTCATGCTGGAGTTCTTCGCCCACCCCAACTTGTTTATT
GCAGCTTATAATGGTTACAAATAAAGCAATAGCATCACAAATTTCACAAATAAAGCATTTTTTTCACTGC
ATTCTAGTTGTGGTTTGTCCAAACTCATCAATGTATCTTATCATGTCTGTATACCGTCGACCTCTAGCTA
GAGCTTGGCGTAATCATGGTCATAGCTGTTTCCTGTGTGAAATTGTTATCCGCTCACAATTCCACACAAC
ATACGAGCCGGAAGCATAAAGTGTAAAGCCTGGGGTGCCTAATGAGTGAGCTAACTCACATTAATTGCGT
TGCGCTCACTGCCCGCTTTCCAGTCGGGAAACCTGTCGTGCCAGCTGCATTAATGAATCGGCCAACGCGC
GGGGAGAGGCGGTTTGCGTATTGGGCGCTCTTCCGCTTCCTCGCTCACTGACTCGCTGCGCTCGGTCGTT
CGGCTGCGGCGAGCGGTATCAGCTCACTCAAAGGCGGTAATACGGTTATCCACAGAATCAGGGGATAACG
CAGGAAAGAACATGTGAGCAAAAGGCCAGCAAAAGGCCAGGAACCGTAAAAAGGCCGCGTTGCTGGCGTT
TTTCCATAGGCTCCGCCCCCCTGACGAGCATCACAAAAATCGACGCTCAAGTCAGAGGTGGCGAAACCCG
ACAGGACTATAAAGATACCAGGCGTTTCCCCCTGGAAGCTCCCTCGTGCGCTCTCCTGTTCCGACCCTGC
CGCTTACCGGATACCTGTCCGCCTTTCTCCCTTCGGGAAGCGTGGCGCTTTCTCATAGCTCACGCTGTAG
GTATCTCAGTTCGGTGTAGGTCGTTCGCTCCAAGCTGGGCTGTGTGCACGAACCCCCCGTTCAGCCCGAC
CGCTGCGCCTTATCCGGTAACTATCGTCTTGAGTCCAACCCGGTAAGACACGACTTATCGCCACTGGCAG
CAGCCACTGGTAACAGGATTAGCAGAGCGAGGTATGTAGGCGGTGCTACAGAGTTCTTGAAGTGGTGGCC
TAACTACGGCTACACTAGAAGAACAGTATTTGGTATCTGCGCTCTGCTGAAGCCAGTTACCTTCGGAAAA
AGAGTTGGTAGCTCTTGATCCGGCAAACAAACCACCGCTGGTAGCGGTGGTTTTTTTGTTTGCAAGCAGC
AGATTACGCGCAGAAAAAAAGGATCTCAAGAAGATCCTTTGATCTTTTCTACGGGGTCTGACGCTCAGTG
GAACGAAAACTCACGTTAAGGGATTTTGGTCATGAGATTATCAAAAAGGATCTTCACCTAGATCCTTTTA
AATTAAAAATGAAGTTTTAAATCAATCTAAAGTATATATGAGTAAACTTGGTCTGACAGTTACCAATGCT
TAATCAGTGAGGCACCTATCTCAGCGATCTGTCTATTTCGTTCATCCATAGTTGCCTGACTCCCCGTCGT
GTAGATAACTACGATACGGGAGGGCTTACCATCTGGCCCCAGTGCTGCAATGATACCGCGAGACCCACGC
TCACCGGCTCCAGATTTATCAGCAATAAACCAGCCAGCCGGAAGGGCCGAGCGCAGAAGTGGTCCTGCAA
CTTTATCCGCCTCCATCCAGTCTATTAATTGTTGCCGGGAAGCTAGAGTAAGTAGTTCGCCAGTTAATAG
TTTGCGCAACGTTGTTGCCATTGCTACAGGCATCGTGGTGTCACGCTCGTCGTTTGGTATGGCTTCATTC
AGCTCCGGTTCCCAACGATCAAGGCGAGTTACATGATCCCCCATGTTGTGCAAAAAAGCGGTTAGCTCCT
TCGGTCCTCCGATCGTTGTCAGAAGTAAGTTGGCCGCAGTGTTATCACTCATGGTTATGGCAGCACTGCA
TAATTCTCTTACTGTCATGCCATCCGTAAGATGCTTTTCTGTGACTGGTGAGTACTCAACCAAGTCATTC
TGAGAATAGTGTATGCGGCGACCGAGTTGCTCTTGCCCGGCGTCAATACGGGATAATACCGCGCCACATA
GCAGAACTTTAAAAGTGCTCATCATTGGAAAACGTTCTTCGGGGCGAAAACTCTCAAGGATCTTACCGCT
GTTGAGATCCAGTTCGATGTAACCCACTCGTGCACCCAACTGATCTTCAGCATCTTTTACTTTCACCAGC
GTTTCTGGGTGAGCAAAAACAGGAAGGCAAAATGCCGCAAAAAAGGGAATAAGGGCGACACGGAAATGTT
GAATACTCATACTCTTCCTTTTTCAATATTATTGAAGCATTTATCAGGGTTATTGTCTCATGAGCGGATA
CATATTTGAATGTATTTAGAAAAATAAACAAATAGGGGTTCCGCGCACATTTCCCCGAAAAGTGCCACCT
GAC
